>Addgene plasmid #138162 | dead Sa Cas9 | addgene full sequence | sequence record 272344 | Addgene NGS Result
ATATGCCAAGTACGCCCCCTATTGACGTCAATGACGGTAAATGGCCCGCCTGGCATTATGCCCAGTACAT
GACCTTATGGGACTTTCCTACTTGGCAGTACATCTACGTATTAGTCATCGCTATTACCATGGTGATGCGG
TTTTGGCAGTACATCAATGGGCGTGGATAGCGGTTTGACTCACGGGGATTTCCAAGTCTCCACCCCATTG
ACGTCAATGGGAGTTTGTTTTGGCACCAAAATCAACGGGACTTTCCAAAATGTCGTAACAACTCCGCCCC
ATTGACGCAAATGGGCGGTAGGCGTGTACGGTGGGAGGTCTATATAAGCAGAGCTGGTTTAGTGAACCGT
CAGATCCGCTAGAGATCCGCGGCCGCTAATACGACTCACTATAGGGAGAGCCGCCACCATGAAACGGACA
GCCGACGGAAGCGAGTTCGAGTCACCAAAGAAGAAGCGGAAAGTCAGCGGGGGGTCAGGGAAGCGAAATT
ACATTCTGGGGCTGGCCATTGGCATTACATCAGTGGGCTATGGCATCATTGACTACGAGACAAGGGACGT
GATCGACGCCGGCGTGAGACTGTTCAAGGAGGCCAACGTGGAGAACAATGAGGGCCGGAGATCCAAGAGG
GGAGCAAGGCGCCTGAAGCGGAGAAGGCGCCACAGAATCCAGAGAGTGAAGAAGCTGCTGTTCGATTACA
ACCTGCTGACCGACCACTCCGAGCTGTCTGGCATCAATCCTTATGAGGCCAGAGTGAAGGGCCTGTCCCA
GAAGCTGTCTGAGGAGGAGTTTAGCGCCGCCCTGCTGCACCTGGCAAAGAGGAGAGGCGTGCACAACGTG
AATGAGGTGGAGGAGGACACCGGCAACGAGCTGTCCACAAAGGAGCAGATCAGCCGCAATTCCAAGGCCC
TGGAGGAGAAGTATGTGGCCGAGCTGCAGCTGGAGCGGCTGAAGAAGGATGGCGAGGTGAGGGGCTCCAT
CAATCGCTTCAAGACCTCTGACTACGTGAAGGAGGCCAAGCAGCTGCTGAAGGTGCAGAAGGCCTACCAC
CAGCTGGATCAGTCCTTTATCGATACATATATCGACCTGCTGGAGACAAGGCGCACATACTATGAGGGAC
CAGGAGAGGGCTCTCCCTTCGGCTGGAAGGACATCAAGGAGTGGTACGAGATGCTGATGGGCCACTGCAC
CTATTTTCCAGAGGAGCTGAGAAGCGTGAAGTACGCCTATAACGCCGATCTGTACAACGCCCTGAATGAC
CTGAACAACCTGGTCATCACCAGGGATGAGAACGAGAAGCTGGAGTACTATGAGAAGTTCCAGATCATCG
AGAACGTGTTCAAGCAGAAGAAGAAGCCTACACTGAAGCAGATCGCCAAGGAGATCCTGGTGAACGAGGA
GGACATCAAGGGCTACCGCGTGACCTCCACAGGCAAGCCAGAGTTCACCAATCTGAAGGTGTATCACGAT
ATCAAGGACATCACAGCCCGGAAGGAGATCATCGAGAACGCCGAGCTGCTGGATCAGATCGCCAAGATCC
TGACCATCTATCAGAGCTCCGAGGACATCCAGGAGGAGCTGACCAACCTGAATAGCGAGCTGACACAGGA
GGAGATCGAGCAGATCAGCAATCTGAAGGGCTACACCGGCACACACAACCTGAGCCTGAAGGCCATCAAT
CTGATCCTGGATGAGCTGTGGCACACAAACGACAATCAGATCGCCATCTTTAACCGGCTGAAGCTGGTGC
CAAAGAAGGTGGACCTGTCCCAGCAGAAGGAGATCCCAACCACACTGGTGGACGATTTCATCCTGTCTCC
CGTGGTGAAGCGGAGCTTCATCCAGAGCATCAAAGTGATCAACGCCATCATCAAGAAGTACGGCCTGCCC
AATGATATCATCATCGAGCTGGCCAGGGAGAAGAACTCCAAGGACGCCCAGAAGATGATCAATGAGATGC
AGAAGAGGAACCGCCAGACCAATGAGCGGATCGAGGAGATCATCAGAACCACAGGCAAGGAGAACGCCAA
GTACCTGATCGAGAAGATCAAGCTGCACGATATGCAGGAGGGCAAGTGTCTGTATTCTCTGGAGGCCATC
CCTCTGGAGGACCTGCTGAACAATCCATTCAACTACGAGGTGGATCACATCATCCCCCGGAGCGTGAGCT
TCGACAATTCTTTTAACAATAAGGTGCTGGTGAAGCAGGAGGAGGCTAGCAAGAAGGGCAATAGGACCCC
TTTCCAGTACCTGTCTAGCTCCGATTCTAAGATCAGCTACGAGACATTCAAGAAGCACATCCTGAATCTG
GCCAAGGGCAAGGGCCGCATCAGCAAGACCAAGAAGGAGTACCTGCTGGAGGAGCGGGACATCAACAGAT
TCTCCGTGCAGAAGGACTTCATCAACCGGAATCTGGTGGACACCAGATACGCCACACGCGGCCTGATGAA
TCTGCTGCGGTCTTATTTCAGAGTGAACAATCTGGATGTGAAGGTGAAGAGCATCAACGGCGGCTTCACC
TCCTTTCTGCGGAGAAAGTGGAAGTTTAAGAAGGAGCGCAACAAGGGCTATAAGCACCACGCCGAGGATG
CCCTGATCATCGCCAATGCCGACTTCATCTTTAAGGAGTGGAAGAAGCTGGACAAGGCCAAGAAAGTGAT
GGAGAACCAGATGTTCGAGGAGAAGCAGGCCGAGAGCATGCCCGAGATCGAGACAGAGCAGGAGTACAAG
GAGATTTTCATCACACCTCACCAGATCAAGCACATCAAGGACTTCAAGGACTACAAGTATTCTCACAGGG
TGGATAAGAAGCCCAACCGCGAGCTGATCAATGACACCCTGTATAGCACACGGAAGGACGATAAGGGCAA
TACCCTGATCGTGAACAATCTGAACGGCCTGTACGACAAGGATAATGACAAGCTGAAGAAGCTGATCAAC
AAGTCTCCCGAGAAGCTGCTGATGTACCACCACGATCCTCAGACATATCAGAAGCTGAAGCTGATCATGG
AGCAGTACGGCGACGAGAAGAACCCACTGTATAAGTACTATGAGGAGACAGGCAACTACCTGACAAAGTA
TAGCAAGAAGGATAATGGCCCCGTGATCAAGAAGATCAAGTACTATGGCAACAAGCTGAATGCCCACCTG
GACATCACCGACGATTACCCTAACTCTCGCAATAAGGTGGTGAAGCTGAGCCTGAAGCCATACCGGTTCG
ACGTGTACCTGGACAACGGCGTGTATAAGTTTGTGACAGTGAAGAATCTGGATGTGATCAAGAAGGAGAA
CTACTATGAGGTGAACAGCAAGTGCTACGAGGAGGCCAAGAAGCTGAAGAAGATCAGCAACCAGGCCGAG
TTCATCGCCTCTTTTTACAACAATGACCTGATCAAGATCAATGGCGAGCTGTATAGAGTGATCGGCGTGA
ACAATGATCTGCTGAACAGAATCGAAGTGAATATGATCGACATCACCTACAGGGAGTATCTGGAGAACAT
GAATGATAAGAGGCCCCCTCGCATCATCAAGACCATCGCCTCTAAGACACAGAGCATCAAGAAGTACAGC
ACAGACATCCTGGGGAACCTGTATGAAGTCAAGAGCAAGAAACATCCTCAGATTATCAAGAAAGGCTCTG
GCGGCTCAAAAAGAACCGCCGACGGCAGCGAATTCGAGCCCAAGAAGAAGAGGAAAGTCTAACCGGTCAT
CATCACCATCACCATTGAGTTTAAACCCGCTGATCAGCCTCGACTGTGCCTTCTAGTTGCCAGCCATCTG
TTGTTTGCCCCTCCCCCGTGCCTTCCTTGACCCTGGAAGGTGCCACTCCCACTGTCCTTTCCTAATAAAA
TGAGGAAATTGCATCGCATTGTCTGAGTAGGTGTCATTCTATTCTGGGGGGTGGGGTGGGGCAGGACAGC
AAGGGGGAGGATTGGGAAGACAATAGCAGGCATGCTGGGGATGCGGTGGGCTCTATGGCTTCTGAGGCGG
AAAGAACCAGCTGGGGCTCGATACCGTCGACCTCTAGCTAGAGCTTGGCGTAATCATGGTCATAGCTGTT
TCCTGTGTGAAATTGTTATCCGCTCACAATTCCACACAACATACGAGCCGGAAGCATAAAGTGTAAAGCC
TAGGGTGCCTAATGAGTGAGCTAACTCACATTAATTGCGTTGCGCTCACTGCCCGCTTTCCAGTCGGGAA
ACCTGTCGTGCCAGCTGCATTAATGAATCGGCCAACGCGCGGGGAGAGGCGGTTTGCGTATTGGGCGCTC
TTCCGCTTCCTCGCTCACTGACTCGCTGCGCTCGGTCGTTCGGCTGCGGCGAGCGGTATCAGCTCACTCA
AAGGCGGTAATACGGTTATCCACAGAATCAGGGGATAACGCAGGAAAGAACATGTGAGCAAAAGGCCAGC
AAAAGGCCAGGAACCGTAAAAAGGCCGCGTTGCTGGCGTTTTTCCATAGGCTCCGCCCCCCTGACGAGCA
TCACAAAAATCGACGCTCAAGTCAGAGGTGGCGAAACCCGACAGGACTATAAAGATACCAGGCGTTTCCC
CCTGGAAGCTCCCTCGTGCGCTCTCCTGTTCCGACCCTGCCGCTTACCGGATACCTGTCCGCCTTTCTCC
CTTCGGGAAGCGTGGCGCTTTCTCATAGCTCACGCTGTAGGTATCTCAGTTCGGTGTAGGTCGTTCGCTC
CAAGCTGGGCTGTGTGCACGAACCCCCCGTTCAGCCCGACCGCTGCGCCTTATCCGGTAACTATCGTCTT
GAGTCCAACCCGGTAAGACACGACTTATCGCCACTGGCAGCAGCCACTGGTAACAGGATTAGCAGAGCGA
GGTATGTAGGCGGTGCTACAGAGTTCTTGAAGTGGTGGCCTAACTACGGCTACACTAGAAGAACAGTATT
TGGTATCTGCGCTCTGCTGAAGCCAGTTACCTTCGGAAAAAGAGTTGGTAGCTCTTGATCCGGCAAACAA
ACCACCGCTGGTAGCGGTGGTTTTTTTGTTTGCAAGCAGCAGATTACGCGCAGAAAAAAAGGATCTCAAG
AAGATCCTTTGATCTTTTCTACGGGGTCTGACACTCAGTGGAACGAAAACTCACGTTAAGGGATTTTGGT
CATGAGATTATCAAAAAGGATCTTCACCTAGATCCTTTTAAATTAAAAATGAAGTTTTAAATCAATCTAA
AGTATATATGAGTAAACTTGGTCTGACAGTTACCAATGCTTAATCAGTGAGGCACCTATCTCAGCGATCT
GTCTATTTCGTTCATCCATAGTTGCCTGACTCCCCGTCGTGTAGATAACTACGATACGGGAGGGCTTACC
ATCTGGCCCCAGTGCTGCAATGATACCGCGAGACCCACGCTCACCGGCTCCAGATTTATCAGCAATAAAC
CAGCCAGCCGGAAGGGCCGAGCGCAGAAGTGGTCCTGCAACTTTATCCGCCTCCATCCAGTCTATTAATT
GTTGCCGGGAAGCTAGAGTAAGTAGTTCGCCAGTTAATAGTTTGCGCAACGTTGTTGCCATTGCTACAGG
CATCGTGGTGTCACGCTCGTCGTTTGGTATGGCTTCATTCAGCTCCGGTTCCCAACGATCAAGGCGAGTT
ACATGATCCCCCATGTTGTGCAAAAAAGCGGTTAGCTCCTTCGGTCCTCCGATCGTTGTCAGAAGTAAGT
TGGCCGCAGTGTTATCACTCATGGTTATGGCAGCACTGCATAATTCTCTTACTGTCATGCCATCCGTAAG
ATGCTTTTCTGTGACTGGTGAGTACTCAACCAAGTCATTCTGAGAATAGTGTATGCGGCGACCGAGTTGC
TCTTGCCCGGCGTCAATACGGGATAATACCGCGCCACATAGCAGAACTTTAAAAGTGCTCATCATTGGAA
AACGTTCTTCGGGGCGAAAACTCTCAAGGATCTTACCGCTGTTGAGATCCAGTTCGATGTAACCCACTCG
TGCACCCAACTGATCTTCAGCATCTTTTACTTTCACCAGCGTTTCTGGGTGAGCAAAAACAGGAAGGCAA
AATGCCGCAAAAAAGGGAATAAGGGCGACACGGAAATGTTGAATACTCATACTCTTCCTTTTTCAATATT
ATTGAAGCATTTATCAGGGTTATTGTCTCATGAGCGGATACATATTTGAATGTATTTAGAAAAATAAACA
AATAGGGGTTCCGCGCACATTTCCCCGAAAAGTGCCACCTGACGTCGACGGATCGGGAGATCGATCTCCC
GATCCCCTAGGGTCGACTCTCAGTACAATCTGCTCTGATGCCGCATAGTTAAGCCAGTATCTGCTCCCTG
CTTGTGTGTTGGAGGTCGCTGAGTAGTGCGCGAGCAAAATTTAAGCTACAACAAGGCAAGGCTTGACCGA
CAATTGCATGAAGAATCTGCTTAGGGTTAGGCGTTTTGCGCTGCTTCGCGATGTACGGGCCAGATATACG
CGTTGACATTGATTATTGACTAGTTATTAATAGTAATCAATTACGGGGTCATTAGTTCATAGCCCATATA
TGGAGTTCCGCGTTACATAACTTACGGTAAATGGCCCGCCTGGCTGACCGCCCAACGACCCCCGCCCATT
GACGTCAATAATGACGTATGTTCCCATAGTAACGCCAATAGGGACTTTCCATTGACGTCAATGGGTGGAG
TATTTACGGTAAACTGCCCACTTGGCAGTACATCAAGTGTATC
Features (pLannotate 1.2.2; 15 found; start..end, strand, type, name):
    132..335     +  promoter       CMV promoter: human cytomegalovirus (CMV) immediate early promoter
    377..395     +  promoter       T7 promoter: promoter for bacteriophage T7 RNA polymerase
    481..3636    +  CDS            cas9: CAS9_STAAU - Experimental evidence at protein level: Swiss-Prot protein existence level 1. CRISPR (clustered regularly interspaced short palindromic repeat) is an adaptive immune system that provides protection against mobile genetic elements (viruses, transposable elements and conjugative plasmids). CRISPR clusters contain spacers, sequences complementary to antecedent mobile elements, and target invading nucleic acids. CRISPR clusters are transcribed and processed into CRISPR RNA (crRNA). In type II CRISPR systems correct processing of pre-crRNA requires a trans- encoded small RNA (tracrRNA)
   3754..3978    +  polyA_signal   bGH poly(A) signal: bovine growth hormone polyadenylation signal
   3982..4003    +  promoter       SV40 promoter (fragment): SV40 enhancer and early promoter
   4008..4024    +  misc_feature   MCS (fragment): pBluescript multiple cloning site
   4073..4089    -  protein_bind   lac operator: The lac repressor binds to the lac operator to inhibit transcription in E. coli. This inhibition can be relieved by adding lactose or isopropyl-β-D-thiogalactopyranoside (IPTG). lac repressor encoded by lacI
   4097..4127    -  promoter       lac promoter: promoter for the E. coli lac operon
   4142..4163    -  protein_bind   CAP binding site: CAP binding activates transcription in the presence of cAMP. E. coli catabolite activator protein
   4176..4268    -  CDS            lacI (fragment): lac repressor; lacI; The lac repressor binds to the lac operator to inhibit transcription in E. coli. This inhibition can be relieved by adding lactose or isopropyl-β-D-thiogalactopyranoside (IPTG).
   4451..5039    -  rep_origin     ori: high-copy-number ColE1/pMB1/pBR322/pUC origin of replication
   5210..6070    -  CDS            AmpR: β-lactamase; bla; confers resistance to ampicillin, carbenicillin, and related antibiotics
   6071..6175    -  promoter       AmpR promoter: bla
   6246..6290    -  misc_feature   bom (fragment): basis of mobility region from pBR322
   6445..131     +  enhancer       CMV enhancer (across the origin): human cytomegalovirus immediate early enhancer
