[The description below was written by a language model from this plasmid's Addgene catalogue record and pLannotate feature annotations shown in this document.]
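Description:
dead Sa Cas9 is a 6.7 kb mammalian expression plasmid on a pBR322/CMV-type backbone that encodes a catalytically inactive Staphylococcus aureus Cas9 (dSaCas9, also called dSauCas9). It is propagated in E. coli from a high-copy ColE1/pUC-type origin and selected with ampicillin through the β-lactamase gene and its native promoter. The feature table also picks up small backbone remnants (lac promoter/operator and CAP site, fragments of lacI, an SV40 promoter, a pBluescript MCS and the pBR322 bom region). These appear to be vestigial, and no mammalian selection marker is annotated.

The expression cassette consists of the human CMV immediate-early enhancer (which spans the plasmid's numbering origin) and promoter, followed by a T7 promoter, the SaCas9 coding sequence and a bovine growth hormone polyadenylation signal. The Cas9 carries the D10A and N580A substitutions, which inactivate the RuvC and HNH nuclease domains, so the protein still binds guide-RNA-specified DNA targets but does not cut either strand. The record lists nuclear localization signals at both the N and C termini, although these are not separately annotated in the feature table.

The plasmid is intended for the orthogonal R-loop assay used to measure Cas9-independent off-target DNA editing by base editors. It is co-delivered with an Sa guide RNA, an SpCas9-derived base editor and an Sp guide RNA. dSaCas9 opens a stable R-loop at a site unrelated to the base editor's own target, exposing single-stranded DNA. Because Sa and Sp guide scaffolds are not interchangeable, any editing within that R-loop reflects deaminase activity that is independent of the editor's Cas9 targeting. No guide RNA cassette is present on this plasmid.
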