Addgene plasmid #138162: dead Sa Cas9
Purpose: For orthogonal R loop assay (use with Sp-derived base editor, Sp gRNA, and Sa gRNA for assay)
Depositing lab: David Liu. Publication: Evaluation and minimization of Cas9-independent off-target DNA editing by cytosine base editors. Doman JL, Raguram A, Newby GA, Liu DR. Nat Biotechnol. 2020 Feb 10. pii: 10.1038/s41587-020-0414-6. doi: 10.1038/s41587-020-0414-6. PubMed 32042165.
Backbone
  Vector backbone: pBR322/CMV
  Vector type: Mammalian Expression
Growth in bacteria
  Bacterial resistance: Ampicillin, 100 μg/mL
  Growth temperature: 37°C
  Growth strain: DH5alpha
  Copy number: High Copy
Gene/Insert
  Gene/Insert name: dSaCas9 (alt name: dSauCas9)
  Species: S. aureus
  Mutation: D10A + N580A
  Promoter: CMV
  Tag / fusion protein: NLS (N terminal on insert); NLS (C terminal on insert)
  Cloning method: Ligation Independent Cloning
Terms and licenses: Academic/Nonprofit Terms; Industry Terms: Not Available to Industry
How to cite: dead Sa Cas9 was a gift from David Liu (Addgene plasmid # 138162 ; http://n2t.net/addgene:138162 ; RRID:Addgene_138162)
